>Addgene plasmid #49453 | MR015-PRKAG2 Left TALEN | depositor full sequence | sequence record 73762 | MR015-PRKAG2 Left TALEN sequence 8243 bps
GACGGATCGGGAGATCTCCCGATCCCCTATGGTGCACTCTCAGTACAATCTGCTCTGATGCCGCATAGTT
AAGCCAGTATCTGCTCCCTGCTTGTGTGTTGGAGGTCGCTGAGTAGTGCGCGAGCAAAATTTAAGCTACA
ACAAGGCAAGGCTTGACCGACAATTGCATGAAGAATCTGCTTAGGGTTAGGCGTTTTGCGCTGCTTCGCG
ATGTACGGGCCAGATATACGCGTTGACATTGATTATTGACTAGTTATTAATAGTAATCAATTACGGGGTC
ATTAGTTCATAGCCCATATATGGAGTTCCGCGTTACATAACTTACGGTAAATGGCCCGCCTGGCTGACCG
CCCAACGACCCCCGCCCATTGACGTCAATAATGACGTATGTTCCCATAGTAACGCCAATAGGGACTTTCC
ATTGACGTCAATGGGTGGAGTATTTACGGTAAACTGCCCACTTGGCAGTACATCAAGTGTATCATATGCC
AAGTACGCCCCCTATTGACGTCAATGACGGTAAATGGCCCGCCTGGCATTATGCCCAGTACATGACCTTA
TGGGACTTTCCTACTTGGCAGTACATCTACGTATTAGTCATCGCTATTACCATGGTGATGCGGTTTTGGC
AGTACATCAATGGGCGTGGATAGCGGTTTGACTCACGGGGATTTCCAAGTCTCCACCCCATTGACGTCAA
TGGGAGTTTGTTTTGGCACCAAAATCAACGGGACTTTCCAAAATGTCGTAACAACTCCGCCCCATTGACG
CAAATGGGCGGTAGGCGTGTACGGTGGGAGGTCTATATAAGCAGAGCTCTCTGGCTAACTAGAGAACCCA
CTGCTTACTGGCTTATCGAAATTAATACGACTCACTATAGGGAGACCCAAGCTGGCTAGCGCCACCATGG
ACTACAAAGACCATGACGGTGATTATAAAGATCATGACATCGATTACAAGGATGACGATGACAAGATGGC
CCCCAAGAAGAAGAGGAAGGTGGGCATTCACCGCGGGGTACCTATGGTGGACTTGAGGACACTCGGTTAT
TCGCAACAGCAACAGGAGAAAATCAAGCCTAAGGTCAGGAGCACCGTCGCGCAACACCACGAGGCGCTTG
TGGGGCATGGCTTCACTCATGCGCATATTGTCGCGCTTTCACAGCACCCTGCGGCGCTTGGGACGGTGGC
TGTCAAATACCAAGATATGATTGCGGCCCTGCCCGAAGCCACGCACGAGGCAATTGTAGGGGTCGGTAAA
CAGTGGTCGGGAGCGCGAGCACTTGAGGCGCTGCTGACTGTGGCGGGTGAGCTTAGGGGGCCTCCGCTCC
AGCTCGACACCGGGCAGCTGCTGAAGATCGCGAAGAGAGGGGGAGTAACAGCGGTAGAGGCAGTGCACGC
CTGGCGCAATGCGCTCACCGGTGCCCCCCTGAACCTGACCCCGGACCAAGTGGTGGCTATCGCCAGCCAC
GATGGCGGCAAGCAAGCGCTCGAAACGGTGCAGCGGCTGTTGCCGGTGCTGTGCCAGGACCATGGCCTGA
CCCCGGACCAAGTGGTGGCTATCGCCAGCAACGGTGGCGGCAAGCAAGCGCTCGAAACGGTGCAGCGGCT
GTTGCCGGTGCTGTGCCAGGACCATGGCCTGACTCCGGACCAAGTGGTGGCTATCGCCAGCCACGATGGC
GGCAAGCAAGCGCTCGAAACGGTGCAGCGGCTGTTGCCGGTGCTGTGCCAGGACCATGGCCTGACCCCGG
ACCAAGTGGTGGCTATCGCCAGCAACGGTGGCGGCAAGCAAGCGCTCGAAACGGTGCAGCGGCTGTTGCC
GGTGCTGTGCCAGGACCATGGCCTGACCCCGGACCAAGTGGTGGCTATCGCCAGCAACGGTGGCGGCAAG
CAAGCGCTCGAAACGGTGCAGCGGCTGTTGCCGGTGCTGTGCCAGGACCATGGCCTGACCCCGGACCAAG
TGGTGGCTATCGCCAGCAACGGTGGCGGCAAGCAAGCGCTCGAAACGGTGCAGCGGCTGTTGCCGGTGCT
GTGCCAGGACCATGGCCTGACCCCGGACCAAGTGGTGGCTATCGCCAGCAACAATGGCGGCAAGCAAGCG
CTCGAAACGGTGCAGCGGCTGTTGCCGGTGCTGTGCCAGGACCATGGCCTGACTCCGGACCAAGTGGTGG
CTATCGCCAGCCACGATGGCGGCAAGCAAGCGCTCGAAACGGTGCAGCGGCTGTTGCCGGTGCTGTGCCA
GGACCATGGCCTGACCCCGGACCAAGTGGTGGCTATCGCCAGCAACATTGGCGGCAAGCAAGCGCTCGAA
ACGGTGCAGCGGCTGTTGCCGGTGCTGTGCCAGGACCATGGCCTGACCCCGGACCAAGTGGTGGCTATCG
CCAGCAACAATGGCGGCAAGCAAGCGCTCGAAACGGTGCAGCGGCTGTTGCCGGTGCTGTGCCAGGACCA
TGGCCTGACCCCGGACCAAGTGGTGGCTATCGCCAGCAACAATGGCGGCAAGCAAGCGCTCGAAACGGTG
CAGCGGCTGTTGCCGGTGCTGTGCCAGGACCATGGCCTGACCCCGGACCAAGTGGTGGCTATCGCCAGCA
ACGGTGGCGGCAAGCAAGCGCTCGAAACGGTGCAGCGGCTGTTGCCGGTGCTGTGCCAGGACCATGGCCT
GACTCCGGACCAAGTGGTGGCTATCGCCAGCCACGATGGCGGCAAGCAAGCGCTCGAAACGGTGCAGCGG
CTGTTGCCGGTGCTGTGCCAGGACCATGGCCTGACTCCGGACCAAGTGGTGGCTATCGCCAGCCACGATG
GCGGCAAGCAAGCGCTCGAAACGGTGCAGCGGCTGTTGCCGGTGCTGTGCCAGGACCATGGCCTGACCCC
GGACCAAGTGGTGGCTATCGCCAGCAACATTGGCGGCAAGCAAGCGCTCGAAACGGTGCAGCGGCTGTTG
CCGGTGCTGTGCCAGGACCATGGCCTGACCCCGGACCAAGTGGTGGCTATCGCCAGCAACGGTGGCGGCA
AGCAAGCGCTCGAAAGCATTGTGGCCCAGCTGAGCCGGCCTGATCCGGCGTTGGCCGCGTTGACCAACGA
CCATCTGGTGGCGTTGGCATGTCTTGGTGGACGACCCGCGCTCGATGCAGTCAAAAAGGGTCTGCCTCAT
GCTCCCGCATTGATCAAAAGAACCAACCGGCGGATTCCCGAGAGAACTTCCCATCGAGTCGCGGGATCCC
AGCTGGTGAAGAGCGAGCTGGAGGAGAAGAAGTCCGAGCTGCGGCACAAGCTGAAGTACGTGCCCCACGA
GTACATCGAGCTGATCGAGATCGCCAGGAACAGCACCCAGGACCGCATCCTGGAGATGAAGGTGATGGAG
TTCTTCATGAAGGTGTACGGCTACAGGGGAAAGCACCTGGGCGGAAGCAGAAAGCCTGACGGCGCCATCT
ATACAGTGGGCAGCCCCATCGATTACGGCGTGATCGTGGACACAAAGGCCTACAGCGGCGGCTACAATCT
GCCTATCGGCCAGGCCGACGAGATGCAGAGATACGTGGAGGAGAACCAGACCCGGAATAAGCACATCAAC
CCCAACGAGTGGTGGAAGGTGTACCCTAGCAGCGTGACCGAGTTCAAGTTCCTGTTCGTGAGCGGCCACT
TCAAGGGCAACTACAAGGCCCAGCTGACCAGGCTGAACCACATCACCAACCGCAATGGCGCCGTGCTGAG
CGTGGAGGAGCTGCTGATCGGCGGCGAGATGATCAAAGCCGGCACCCTGACACTGGAGGAGGTGCGGCGC
AAGTTCAACAACGGCGAGATCAACTTCTGATAACTTAAGTTTAAACCGCTGATCAGCCTCGACTGTGCCT
TCTAGTTGCCAGCCATCTGTTGTTTGCCCCTCCCCCGTGCCTTCCTTGACCCTGGAAGGTGCCACTCCCA
CTGTCCTTTCCTAATAAAATGAGGAAATTGCATCGCATTGTCTGAGTAGGTGTCATTCTATTCTGGGGGG
TGGGGTGGGGCAGGACAGCAAGGGGGAGGATTGGGAAGACAATAGCAGGCATGCTGGGGATGCGGTGGGC
TCTATGGCTTCTGAGGCGGAAAGAACCAGCTGGGGCTCTAGGGGGTATCCCC
[124 nt withheld, positions 4113-4236]
C
[91 nt withheld, positions 4238-4328]
A
[49 nt withheld, positions 4330-4378]
CCTTTGACGTTGGAGTCCACGTTCTTT
[37 nt withheld, positions 4406-4442]
ACCCTATCTCGGTCTATTCTTTTGATTTATAAGGGATTTTGCCGATTTCGGCCTATTGGTTAAAAAATGA
GCTGATTTAACAAAAATTTAACGCGAATTAATTCTGTGGAATGTGTGTCAGTTAGGGTGTGGAAAGTCCC
CAGGCTCCCCAGCAGGCAGAAGTATGCAAAGCATGCATCTCAATTAGTCAGCAACCAGGTGTGGAAAGTC
CCCAGGCTCCCCAGCAGGCAGAAGTATGCAAAGCATGCATCTCAATTAGTCAGCAACCATAGTCCCGCCC
CTAACTCCGCCCATCCCGCCCCTAACTCCGCCCAGTTCCGCCCATTCTCCGCCCCATGGCTGACTAATTT
TTTTTATTTATGCAGAGGCCGAGGCCGCCTCTGCCTCTGAGCTATTCCAGAAGTAGTGAGGAGGCTTTTT
TGGAGGCCTAGGCTTTTGCAAAAAGCTCCCGGGAGCTTGTATATCCATTTTCGGATCTGATCAAGAGACA
GGATGAGGATCGTTTCGCATGATTGAACAAGATGGATTGCACGCAGGTTCTCCGGCCGCTTGGGTGGAGA
GGCTATTCGGCTATGACTGGGCACAACAGACAATCGGCTGCTCTGATGCCGCCGTGTTCCGGCTGTCAGC
GCAGGGGCGCCCGGTTCTTTTTGTCAAGACCGACCTGTCCGGTGCCCTGAATGAACTGCAGGACGAGGCA
GCGCGGCTATCGTGGCTGGCCACGACGGGCGTTCCTTGCGCAGCTGTGCTCGACGTTGTCACTGAAGCGG
GAAGGGACTGGCTGCTATTGGGCGAAGTGCCGGGGCAGGATCTCCTGTCATCTCACCTTGCTCCTGCCGA
GAAAGTATCCATCATGGCTGATGCAATGCGGCGGCTGCATACGCTTGATCCGGCTACCTGCCCATTCGAC
CACCAAGCGAAACATCGCATCGAGCGAGCACGTACTCGGATGGAAGCCGGTCTTGTCGATCAGGATGATC
TGGACGAAGAGCATCAGGGGCTCGCGCCAGCCGAACTGTTCGCCAGGCTCAAGGCGCGCATGCCCGACGG
CGAGGATCTCGTCGTGACCCATGGCGATGCCTGCTTGCCGAATATCATGGTGGAAAATGGCCGCTTTTCT
GGATTCATCGACTGTGGCCGGCTGGGTGTGGCGGACCGCTATCAGGACATAGCGTTGGCTACCCGTGATA
TTGCTGAAGAGCTTGGCGGCGAATGGGCTGACCGCTTCCTCGTGCTTTACGGTATCGCCGCTCCCGATTC
GCAGCGCATCGCCTTCTATCGCCTTCTTGACGAGTTCTTCTGAGCGGGACTCTGGGGTTCGAAATGACCG
ACCAAGCGACGCCCAACCTGCCATCACGAGATTTCGATTCCACCGCCGCCTTCTATGAAAGGTTGGGCTT
CGGAATCGTTTTCCGGGACGCCGGCTGGATGATCCTCCAGCGCGGGGATCTCATGCTGGAGTTCTTCGCC
CACCCCAACTTGTTTATTGCAGCTTATAATGGTTACAAATAAAGCAATAGCATCACAAATTTCACAAATA
AAGCATTTTTTTCACTGCATTCTAGTTGTGGTTTGTCCAAACTCATCAATGTATCTTATCATGTCTGTAT
ACCGTCGACCTCTAGCTAGAGCTTGGCGTAATCATGGTCATAGCTGTTTCCTGTGTGAAATTGTTATCCG
CTCACAATTCCACACAACATACGAGCCGGAAGCATAAAGTGTAAAGCCTGGGGTGCCTAATGAGTGAGCT
AACTCACATTAATTGCGTTGCGCTCACTGCCCGCTTTCCAGTCGGGAAACCTGTCGTGCCAGCTGCATTA
ATGAATCGGCCAACGCGCGGGGAGAGGCGGTTTGCGTATTGGGCGCTCTTCCGCTTCCTCGCTCACTGAC
TCGCTGCGCTCGGTCGTTCGGCTGCGGCGAGCGGTATCAGCTCACTCAAAGGCGGTAATACGGTTATCCA
CAGAATCAGGGGATAACGCAGGAAAGAACATGTGAGCAAAAGGCCAGCAAAAGGCCAGGAACCGTAAAAA
GGCCGCGTTGCTGGCGTTTTTCCATAGGCTCCGCCCCCCTGACGAGCATCACAAAAATCGACGCTCAAGT
CAGAGGTGGCGAAACCCGACAGGACTATAAAGATACCAGGCGTTTCCCCCTGGAAGCTCCCTCGTGCGCT
CTCCTGTTCCGACCCTGCCGCTTACCGGATACCTGTCCGCCTTTCTCCCTTCGGGAAGCGTGGCGCTTTC
TCATAGCTCACGCTGTAGGTATCTCAGTTCGGTGTAGGTCGTTCGCTCCAAGCTGGGCTGTGTGCACGAA
CCCCCCGTTCAGCCCGACCGCTGCGCCTTATCCGGTAACTATCGTCTTGAGTCCAACCCGGTAAGACACG
ACTTATCGCCACTGGCAGCAGCCACTGGTAACAGGATTAGCAGAGCGAGGTATGTAGGCGGTGCTACAGA
GTTCTTGAAGTGGTGGCCTAACTACGGCTACACTAGAAGAACAGTATTTGGTATCTGCGCTCTGCTGAAG
CCAGTTACCTTCGGAAAAAGAGTTGGTAGCTCTTGATCCGGCAAACAAACCACCGCTGGTAGCGGTTTTT
TTGTTTGCAAGCAGCAGATTACGCGCAGAAAAAAAGGATCTCAAGAAGATCCTTTGATCTTTTCTACGGG
GTCTGACGCTCAGTGGAACGAAAACTCACGTTAAGGGATTTTGGTCATGAGATTATCAAAAAGGATCTTC
ACCTAGATCCTTTTAAATTAAAAATGAAGTTTTAAATCAATCTAAAGTATATATGAGTAAACTTGGTCTG
ACAGTTACCAATGCTTAATCAGTGAGGCACCTATCTCAGCGATCTGTCTATTTCGTTCATCCATAGTTGC
CTGACTCCCCGTCGTGTAGATAACTACGATACGGGAGGGCTTACCATCTGGCCCCAGTGCTGCAATGATA
CCGCGAGACCCACGCTCACCGGCTCCAGATTTATCAGCAATAAACCAGCCAGCCGGAAGGGCCGAGCGCA
GAAGTGGTCCTGCAACTTTATCCGCCTCCATCCAGTCTATTAATTGTTGCCGGGAAGCTAGAGTAAGTAG
TTCGCCAGTTAATAGTTTGCGCAACGTTGTTGCCATTGCTACAGGCATCGTGGTGTCACGCTCGTCGTTT
GGTATGGCTTCATTCAGCTCCGGTTCCCAACGATCAAGGCGAGTTACATGATCCCCCATGTTGTGCAAAA
AAGCGGTTAGCTCCTTCGGTCCTCCGATCGTTGTCAGAAGTAAGTTGGCCGCAGTGTTATCACTCATGGT
TATGGCAGCACTGCATAATTCTCTTACTGTCATGCCATCCGTAAGATGCTTTTCTGTGACTGGTGAGTAC
TCAACCAAGTCATTCTGAGAATAGTGTATGCGGCGACCGAGTTGCTCTTGCCCGGCGTCAATACGGGATA
ATACCGCGCCACATAGCAGAACTTTAAAAGTGCTCATCATTGGAAAACGTTCTTCGGGGCGAAAACTCTC
AAGGATCTTACCGCTGTTGAGATCCAGTTCGATGTAACCCACTCGTGCACCCAACTGATCTTCAGCATCT
TTTACTTTCACCAGCGTTTCTGGGTGAGCAAAAACAGGAAGGCAAAATGCCGCAAAAAAGGGAATAAGGG
CGACACGGAAATGTTGAATACTCATACTCTTCCTTTTTCAATATTATTGAAGCATTTATCAGGGTTATTG
TCTCATGAGCGGATACATATTTGAATGTATTTAGAAAAATAAACAAATAGGGGTTCCGCGCACATTTCCC
CGAAAAGTGCCACCTGACGTC
Features (pLannotate 1.2.2; 23 found; start..end, strand, type, name):
     28..80      -  misc_feature   bom (fragment): basis of mobility region from pBR322
    235..614     +  enhancer       CMV enhancer: human cytomegalovirus immediate early enhancer
    615..818     +  promoter       CMV promoter: human cytomegalovirus (CMV) immediate early promoter
    814..847     +  LTR            5' LTR (truncated) (fragment): truncated 5' long terminal repeat (LTR) from HIV-1
    863..881     +  promoter       T7 promoter: promoter for bacteriophage T7 RNA polymerase
    910..975     +  CDS            3xFLAG: three tandem FLAG® epitope tags, followed by an enterokinase cleavage site
   1027..1536    +  CDS            avrBs3 (fragment): AVRB3_XANEU - Experimental evidence at protein level: Swiss-Prot protein existence level 1. Avirulence protein. Acts as a transcription factor in C.annuum plants. In susceptible plants lacking the Bs3 resistance gene induces expression of a number of genes, including genes homologous to a family of auxin-induced genes, alpha-expansin genes, pectate lyase, anthocyanidin glucoside rhamnosyl transferase and at least one transcription factor, UPA20. Their expression leads to plant hypertrophy in mesophyll cells, probably mainly mediated by UPA20 (PubMed:17962565). In resistant plants induces the h
   3025..3231    +  CDS            avrBs3 (fragment): AVRB3_XANEU - Experimental evidence at protein level: Swiss-Prot protein existence level 1. Avirulence protein. Acts as a transcription factor in C.annuum plants. In susceptible plants lacking the Bs3 resistance gene induces expression of a number of genes, including genes homologous to a family of auxin-induced genes, alpha-expansin genes, pectate lyase, anthocyanidin glucoside rhamnosyl transferase and at least one transcription factor, UPA20. Their expression leads to plant hypertrophy in mesophyll cells, probably mainly mediated by UPA20 (PubMed:17962565). In resistant plants induces the h
   3220..3807    +  CDS            fokIR (fragment): T2F1_PLAOK - Also known as rfoKI. Experimental evidence at protein level: Swiss-Prot protein existence level 1. Recognizes the double-stranded sequence 5'-GGATG-3'/3'-CATCC- 5' and cleaves respectively 14 bases after G-1 and 13 bases before C-1. From Planomicrobium okeanokoites (Planococcus okeanokoites) (Flavobacterium okeanokoites).
   3843..4067    +  polyA_signal   bGH poly(A) signal: bovine growth hormone polyadenylation signal
   4071..4092    +  promoter       SV40 promoter (fragment): SV40 enhancer and early promoter
   4113..4541    +  rep_origin     f1 ori (sequence partly withheld): f1 bacteriophage origin of replication; arrow indicates direction of (+) strand synthesis
   4555..4884    +  promoter       SV40 promoter: SV40 enhancer and early promoter
   4951..5742    +  CDS            neo: KKA2_KLEPN - Also known as kan, nptII. Experimental evidence at protein level: Swiss-Prot protein existence level 1. Resistance to kanamycin, neomycin, paromomycin, ribostamycin, butirosin and gentamicin B. From Klebsiella pneumoniae.
   5766..5924    +  CDS            ble (fragment): BLE_KLEPN - Experimental evidence at protein level: Swiss-Prot protein existence level 1. Binding protein with a strong affinity to the bleomycin family of antibiotics. Binds to CL990; an antimitotic-antibiotic compound. From Klebsiella pneumoniae.
   5919..6040    +  polyA_signal   SV40 poly(A) signal: SV40 polyadenylation signal
   6113..6129    -  protein_bind   lac operator: The lac repressor binds to the lac operator to inhibit transcription in E. coli. This inhibition can be relieved by adding lactose or isopropyl-β-D-thiogalactopyranoside (IPTG). lac repressor encoded by lacI
   6137..6167    -  promoter       lac promoter: promoter for the E. coli lac operon
   6182..6203    -  protein_bind   CAP binding site: CAP binding activates transcription in the presence of cAMP. E. coli catabolite activator protein
   6216..6308    -  CDS            lacI (fragment): lac repressor; lacI; The lac repressor binds to the lac operator to inhibit transcription in E. coli. This inhibition can be relieved by adding lactose or isopropyl-β-D-thiogalactopyranoside (IPTG).
   6491..7076    -  rep_origin     ori: high-copy-number ColE1/pMB1/pBR322/pUC origin of replication
   7247..8107    -  CDS            AmpR: β-lactamase; bla; confers resistance to ampicillin, carbenicillin, and related antibiotics
   8108..8212    -  promoter       AmpR promoter: bla
