[The description below was written by a language model from this plasmid's Addgene catalogue record and pLannotate feature annotations shown in this document.]
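Description:
MR015-PRKAG2 Left TALEN is an 8.2 kb mammalian expression plasmid encoding the left half of a TALE nuclease pair directed against the PRKAG2 locus. It is built on the MR015 TALEN backbone, which carries a high-copy ColE1/pUC-type origin and a β-lactamase gene for ampicillin selection in E. coli, along with an f1 phage origin. A separate SV40 early promoter–neo–SV40 poly(A) cassette allows G418 selection in mammalian cells. The short lac promoter/operator, lacI, ble, bom and HIV-1 LTR matches in the annotation are small fragments that look like backbone remnants rather than functional units.

The nuclease is expressed from the CMV immediate-early enhancer and promoter and terminated by the bovine growth hormone polyadenylation signal; a T7 promoter sits just upstream of the coding region. The open reading frame starts with a 3xFLAG epitope tag, followed by an N-terminal segment homologous to the Xanthomonas TAL effector AvrBs3. After an unannotated stretch comes a C-terminal AvrBs3-derived segment fused to the FokI cleavage domain. The unannotated interval between the two AvrBs3 fragments presumably holds the custom repeat array that determines target specificity, corresponding to the insert that was cloned through BsmBI sites destroyed in the process. The record does not give the repeat composition or the target site.

Because FokI cuts as a dimer, this plasmid is meant to be co-delivered with the matching right TALEN so that the two halves bind flanking sites and generate a double-strand break at PRKAG2. The associated publication concerns isolating human iPS cells carrying single-base genome edits without antibiotic selection.
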