Addgene plasmid #49453: MR015-PRKAG2 Left TALEN
Purpose: Left TALEN for PRKAG2
Depositing lab: Bruce Conklin. Depositing organization: J. David Gladstone Institutes. Publication: Isolation of single-base genome-edited human iPS cells without antibiotic selection. Miyaoka Y, Chan AH, Judge LM, Yoo J, Huang M, Nguyen TD, Lizarraga PP, So PL, Conklin BR. Nat Methods. 2014 Mar;11(3):291-3. doi: 10.1038/nmeth.2840. Epub 2014 Feb 9. PubMed 24509632.
Backbone
  Vector backbone: MR015
  Backbone manufacturer: Matthew Porteus
  Backbone size w/o insert (bp): 7053
  Total vector size (bp): 8243
  Vector type: Mammalian Expression, TALEN
  Selectable markers: Neomycin (select with G418)
Growth in bacteria
  Bacterial resistance: Ampicillin, 100 μg/mL
  Growth temperature: 37°C
  Growth strain: DH5alpha
  Copy number: High Copy
Gene/Insert
  Gene/Insert name: TALEN
  Species: TALEN
  Insert size (bp): 1190
  Cloning method: Restriction Enzyme; 5′ cloning site BsmBI (destroyed during cloning); 3′ cloning site BsmBI (destroyed during cloning)
  Sequencing primers: 5′ GTAACAGCGGTAGAGGCAGTG; 3′ CGTCCACCAAGACATGCCAAC
Terms and licenses: Academic/Nonprofit Terms; Industry Terms: Not Available to Industry
How to cite: MR015-PRKAG2 Left TALEN was a gift from Bruce Conklin (Addgene plasmid # 49453 ; http://n2t.net/addgene:49453 ; RRID:Addgene_49453)
