>Addgene plasmid #49453 | MR015-PRKAG2 Left TALEN | addgene partial sequence | sequence record 75718 | CMV-F 5'-CGCAAATGGGCGGTAGGCGTG-3'
AGCTCTCTGGCTAACTAGAGAACCCACTGCTTACTGGCTTATCGAAATTAATACGACTCACTATAGGGAG
ACCCAAGCTGGCTAGCGCCACCATGGACTACAAAGACCATGACGGTGATTATAAAGATCATGACATCGAT
TACAAGGATGACGATGACAAGATGGCCCCCAAGAAGAAGAGGAAGGTGGGCATTCACCGCGGGGTACCTA
TGGTGGACTTGAGGACACTCGGTTATTCGCAACAGCAACAGGAGAAAATCAAGCCTAAGGTCAGGAGCAC
CGTCGCGCAACACCACGAGGCGCTTGTGGGGCATGGCTTCACTCATGCGCATATTGTCGCGCTTTCACAG
CACCCTGCGGCGCTTGGGACGGTGGCTGTCAAATACCAAGATATGATTGCGGCCCTGCCCGAAGCCACGC
ACGAGGCAATTGTAGGGGTCGGTAAACAGTGGTCGGGAGCGCGAGCACTTGAGGCGCTGCTGACTGTGGC
GGGTGAGCTTAGGGGGCCTCCGCTCCAGCTCGACACCGGGCAGCTGCTGAAGATCGCGAAGAGAGGGGGA
GTAACAGCGGTAGAGGCAGTGCACGCCTGGCGCAATGCGCTCACCGGTGCCCCCCTGAACCTGACCCCGG
ACCAAGTGGTGGCTATCGCCAGCCACGATGGCGGCAAGCAAGCGCTCGAAACGGTGCAGCGGCTGTTGCC
GGTGCTGTGCCAGGACCATGGCCTGACCCCGGACCAAGTGGTGGCTATCGCCAGCAACGGTGGCGGCAAG
CAAGCGCTCGAAACGGTGCAGCGGCTGTTGCCGGTGCTGTGCCAGGA
