>Addgene plasmid #49453 | MR015-PRKAG2 Left TALEN | addgene partial sequence | sequence record 75730 | JDS-TALEN-F 5'-TAGGGGTCGGTAAACAGTGG-3'
GCTGCTGACTGTGGCGGGTGAGCTTAGGGGGCCTCCGCTCCAGCTCGACACCGGGCAGCTGCTGAAGATC
GCGAAGAGAGGGGGAGTAACAGCGGTAGAGGCAGTGCACGCCTGGCGCAATGCGCTCACCGGTGCCCCCC
TGAACCTGACCCCGGACCAAGTGGTGGCTATCGCCAGCCACGATGGCGGCAAGCAAGCGCTCGAAACGGT
GCAGCGGCTGTTGCCGGTGCTGTGCCAGGACCATGGCCTGACCCCGGACCAAGTGGTGGCTATCGCCAGC
AACGGTGGCGGCAAGCAAGCGCTCGAAACGGTGCAGCGGCTGTTGCCGGTGCTGTGCCAGGACCATGGCC
TGACTCCGGACCAAGTGGTGGCTATCGCCAGCCACGATGGCGGCAAGCAAGCGCTCGAAACGGTGCAGCG
GCTGTTGCCGGTGCTGTGCCAGGACCATGGCCTGACCCCGGACCAAGTGGTGGCTATCGCCAGCAACGGT
GGCGGCAAGCAAGCGCTCGAAACGGTGCAGCGGCTGTTGCCGGTGCTGTGCCAGGACCATGGCCTGACCC
CGGACCAAGTGGTGGCTATCGCCAGCAACGGTGGCGGCAAGCAAGCGCTCGAAACGGTGCAGCGGCTGTT
GCCGGTGCTGTGCCAGGACCATGGCCTGACCCCGGACCAAGTGGTGGCTATCGCCAGCAACGGTGGCGGC
AAGCAAGCGCTCGAAACGGTGCAGCGGCTGTTGCCGGTGCTGTGCCAGGACCATGGCCTGACCCCGGACC
AAGTGGTGGCTATCGCCAGCAACAATGGCGGCAAGCAAGCGCTCGAAACGGTGCAGCGGCTGTTGCC
