>Addgene plasmid #49453 | MR015-PRKAG2 Left TALEN | addgene partial sequence | sequence record 75732 | BGH-rev 5'-TAGAAGGCACAGTCGAGG-3'
TGATCTCGCCGTTGTTGAACTTGCGCCGCACCTCCTCCAGTGTCAGGGTGCCGGCTTTGATCATCTCGCC
GCCGATCAGCAGCTCCTCCACGCTCAGCACGGCGCCATTGCAGTTGGTGATGTGGTTCAGCCTGGTCAGC
TGGGCCTTGTAGTTGCCCTTGAAGTGGCCGCTCACGAACAGGAACTTGAACTCGGTCACGCTGCTAGGGT
ACACCTTCCACCACTCGTTGGGGTTGATGTGCTTATTCCGGGTCTGGTTCTCCTCCACGTATCTCTGCAT
CTCGTCGGCCTGGCCGATAGGCAGATTGTAGCCGCCGCTGTAGGCCTTTGTGTCCACGATCACGCCGTAA
TCGATGGGGCTGCCCACTGTATAGATGGCGCCGTCAGGCTTTCTGCTTCCGCCCAGGTGCTTTCCCCTGT
AGCCGTACACCTTCATGAAGAACTCCATCACCTTCATCTCCAGGATGCGGTCCTGGGTGCTGTTCCTGGC
GATCTCGATCAGCTCGATGTACTCGTGGGGCACGTACTTCAGCTTGTGCCGCAGCTCGGACTTCTTCTCC
TCCAGCTCGCTCTTCACCAGCTGGGATCCCGCGACTCGATGGGAAGTTCTCTCGGGAATCCGCCGGTTGG
TTCTTTTGATCAATGCGGGAGCATGAGGCAGACCCTTTTTGACTGCATCGAGCGCGGGTCGTCCACCAAG
ACATGCCAACGCCACCAGATGGTCGTTGGTCAACGCGGCCAACGCCGGATCAGGCCGGCTCAGCTGGGCC
ACAATGCTTTCGAGCGCTTGCTTGCCGCCACCGTTGCTGGCGATAGCCA
