>Addgene plasmid #49453 | MR015-PRKAG2 Left TALEN | addgene partial sequence | sequence record 75785 | TAL-R3 5'-cgccaccagatggtcgttgg-3'
GGGCCACAATGCTTTCGAGCGCTTGCTTGCCGCCACCGTTGCTGGCGATAGCCACCACTTGGTCCGGGGT
CAGGCCATGGTCCTGGCACAGCACCGGCAACAGCCGCTGCACCGTTTCGAGCGCTTGCTTGCCGCCAATG
TTGCTGGCGATAGCCACCACTTGGTCCGGGGTCAGGCCATGGTCCTGGCACAGCACCGGCAACAGCCGCT
GCACCGTTTCGAGCGCTTGCTTGCCGCCATCGTGGCTGGCGATAGCCACCACTTGGTCCGGAGTCAGGCC
ATGGTCCTGGCACAGCACCGGCAACAGCCGCTGCACCGTTTCGAGCGCTTGCTTGCCGCCATCGTGGCTG
GCGATAGCCACCACTTGGTCCGGAGTCAGGCCATGGTCCTGGCACAGCACCGGCAACAGCCGCTGCACCG
TTTCGAGCGCTTGCTTGCCGCCACCGTTGCTGGCGATAGCCACCACTTGGTCCGGGGTCAGGCCATGGTC
CTGGCACAGCACCGGCAACAGCCGCTGCACCGTTTCGAGCGCTTGCTTGCCGCCATTGTTGCTGGCGATA
GCCACCACTTGGTCCGGGGTCAGGCCATGGTCCTGGCACAGCACCGGCAACAGCCGCTGCACCGTTTCGA
GCGCTTGCTTGCCGCCATTGTTGCTGGCGATAGCCACCACTTGGTCCGGGGTCAGGCCATGGTCCTGGCA
CAGCACCGGCAACAGCCGCTGCACCGTTTCGAGCGCTTGCTTGCCGCC
